Addgene plasmid #23924: pDONR223-INSRR
Depositing lab: William Hahn & David Root. Depositing organization: Dana-Farber Cancer Institute. Publication: COT drives resistance to RAF inhibition through MAP kinase pathway reactivation. Johannessen CM, Boehm JS, Kim SY, Thomas SR, Wardwell L, Johnson LA, Emery CM, Stransky N, Cogdill AP, Barretina J, Caponigro G, Hieronymus H, Murray RR, Salehi-Ashtiani K, Hill DE, Vidal M, Zhao JJ, Yang X, Alkan O, Kim S, Harris JL, Wilson CJ, Myer VE, Finan PM, Root DE, Roberts TM, Golub T, Flaherty KT, Dummer R, Weber BL, Sellers WR, Schlegel R, Wargo JA, Hahn WC, Garraway LA. Nature. 2010 Dec 16;468(7326):968-72. doi: 10.1038/nature09627 PubMed 21107320.
Backbone
  Vector backbone: pDONR223
  Backbone manufacturer: Invitrogen
  Backbone size w/o insert (bp): 5005
  Vector type: Gateway Donor vector
Growth in bacteria
  Bacterial resistance: Spectinomycin, 50 μg/mL
  Growth temperature: 37°C
  Growth strain: DH5alpha
  Copy number: High Copy
Gene/Insert
  Gene/Insert name: INSRR (alt name: insulin receptor-related receptor)
  Species: H. sapiens (human)
  Insert size (bp): 3894
  Mutation: P14H
  Entrez Gene: INSRR (a.k.a. IRR)
  Cloning method: Gateway Cloning
  Sequencing primers: 5′ M13pUC-fwd; 3′ M13rev
Terms and licenses: Academic/Nonprofit Terms; Industry Terms: Not Available to Industry
Depositor comments: The ORF has no Stop codon. This design enables easy recombination into a destination vector to add an epitope tag of choice and Stop codon to the ORF. Do NOT use this plasmid directly for transfections. A set of 4 custom lentiviral vectors is available ( pLX301 (http://www.addgene.org/25895/) , pLX302 (http://www.addgene.org/25896/) , pLX303 (http://www.addgene.org/25897/) , pLX304 (http://www.addgene.org/25890/) ) to be used to express these ORFs in mammalian cells. These plasmids are not included in the kit and must be ordered separately.
How to cite: pDONR223-INSRR was a gift from William Hahn & David Root (Addgene plasmid # 23924 ; http://n2t.net/addgene:23924 ; RRID:Addgene_23924)
