[The description below was written by a language model from this plasmid's Addgene catalogue record.]
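Description:
pDONR223-INSRR is a Gateway entry clone built on the Invitrogen pDONR223 donor backbone (about 5 kb without insert). It carries the open reading frame of human INSRR, the insulin receptor-related receptor (also known as IRR), a member of the insulin receptor family of receptor tyrosine kinases. The plasmid is maintained in E. coli at high copy number under spectinomycin selection. The insert is about 3.9 kb and was introduced by Gateway recombination, so in the finished clone the ORF would be expected to sit between attL-type recombination sites. No feature table is provided, however, so the exact sites and the replication origin are not itemised in the record. M13 forward and reverse primer sites flank the insert for sequence verification. The ORF carries a P14H substitution relative to the reference sequence.

The ORF has no stop codon. This "open" design lets an LR recombination move the coding sequence into a destination vector that supplies a C-terminal epitope tag and the stop codon in frame. The record describes no mammalian promoter or other expression elements in the donor vector, and the depositor states that the plasmid is not meant to be transfected directly. It is a shuttle source for the ORF, and the depositor points to a companion set of lentiviral destination vectors (pLX301 to pLX304) for expression in mammalian cells. The clone belongs to a kinase ORF collection associated with gain-of-function screening, in work that identified kinases conferring resistance to RAF inhibition through reactivation of the MAP kinase pathway.
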