>Addgene plasmid #23924 | pDONR223-INSRR | depositor partial sequence | sequence record 11239 | Author sequence
ATGGCAGTGCCTAGTCTGTGGCCCTGGGGAGCATGCCTGCCTGTGATCTTCCTCTCCTTGGGATTTGGCC
TGGATACAGTAGAGGTGTGCCCCAGCCTGGATATTCGCTCAGAGGTGGCAGAGCTTCGTCAGCTGGAGAA
CTGCAGCGTGGTGGAGGGCCACCTGCAGATCCTGCTCATGTTCACAGCCACCGGGGAGGACTTCCGCGGC
CTCAGCTTCCCTCGCCTCACCCAGGTCACCGACTACCTGCTGCTCTTCCGTGTCTACGGACTGGAGAGCC
TGCGCGACCTCTTCCCCAACCTAGCAGTCATCCGCGGGACGCGCCTCTTCCTGGGCTATGCACTGGTCAT
CTTTGAGATGCCACATCTGCGTGACGTGGCACTGCCTGCACTTGGGGCCGTGCTGCGTGGGGCTGTGCGT
GTGGAGAAGAACCAGGAGCTCTGCCACCTCTCCACCATTGACTGGGGACTGCTGCAGCCAGCACCTGGCG
CCAACCACATCGTGGGCAACAAGCTGGGCGAGGAGTGTGCTGACGTGTGCCCTGGTGTGCTGGGTGCTGC
TGGTGAGCCCTGTGCCAAGACCACCTTCAGCGGGCACACTGACTACAGATGCTGGACCTCCAGCCACTGC
CAGAGAGTGTGCCCCTGCCCCCATGGGATGGCTTGCACAGCGAGGGGCGAGTGCTGCCACACCGAATGCC
TGGGGGGCTGCAGCCAGCCAGAAGACCCTCGTGCCTGTGTAGCTTGCCGCCACCTCTACTTCCAGGGTGC
CTGCCTGTGGGCCTGCCCGCCAGGCACCTACCAGTATGAGTCCTGGCGCTGTGTCACAGCTGAGCGCTGT
GCCAGCCTGCACTCTGTGCCCGGCCGTGCCTCCACCTTCGGCATACACCAGGGCAGTTGCCTGGCCCAGT
GCCCTTCTGGCTTCACCCGTAATAGCAGCAGCATATTCTGCCACAAGTGCGAGGGGCTGTGCCCTAAAGA
GTGCAAGGTAGGCACCAAGACCATCGACTCCATCCAGGCGGCACAGGATCTTGTGGGCTGCACGCATGTG
GAGGGAAGCCTCATCCTCAACCTTCGCCAGGGCTACAACCTGGAGCCACAGCTGCAGCACAGCCTGGGGC
TGGTAGAAACCATTACTGGCTTCCTCAAAATCAAGCACTCCTTTGCCCTCGTGTCCCTGGGCTTTTTCAA
GAACCTCAAACTAATCCGGGGAGACGCCATGGTGGATGGGAACTACACTCTCTACGTGCTGGACAACCAG
AACCTACAACAGCTAGGGTCCTGGGTGGCCGCGGGGCTCACCATTCCCGTGGGCAAGATCTACTTCGCCT
TCAACCCGCGCCTCTGCTTGGAACACATCTACCGACTGGAGGAGGTGACAGGCACGCGAGGTCGGCAGAA
CAAGGCTGAGATCAACCCCCGCACCAACGGAGACCGCGCCGCCTGCCAGACTCGCACCCTGCGCTTCGTG
TCCAACGTGACGGAGGCAGACCGCATCCTGCTACGCTGGGAGCGCTATGAGCCACTGGAGGCCCGCGACC
TGCTCAGCTTCATCGTGTACTACAAGGAGTCCCCATTCCAGAACGCCACAGAGCACGTGGGTCCAGATGC
TTGTGGAACCCAGAGCTGGAACCTGCTGGATGTGGAGCTGCCCCTAAGCCGCACCCAGGAGCCAGGGGTG
ACCCTAGCCTCCCTCAAGCCTTGGACACAGTACGCAGTGTTTGTGCGGGCCATCACGCTAACCACTGAGG
AGGACAGCCCTCATCAAGGAGCCCAGAGTCCCATCGTCTACCTCCGAACGCTGCCTGCAGCTCCCACGGT
GCCCCAAGACGTCATCTCCACGTCCAACTCCTCCTCCCACCTCCTGGTGCGCTGGAAGCCACCGACCCAG
CGCAATGGGAACCTCACCTACTACCTGGTGCTGTGGCAGCGGCTGGCAGAGGACGGCGACCTCTACCTCA
ATGACTACTGCCACCGCGGCTTGCGGCTGCCCACCAGCAACAACGATCCGCGCTTCGACGGCGAAGACGG
GGATCCTGAGGCCGAGATGGAGTCCGACTGCTGCCCTTGCCAGCACCCACCTCCTGGTCAGGTTCTGCCC
CCGCTGGAGGCGCAAGAGGCCTCGTTCCAGAAGAAGTTTGAAAACTTTCTACACAACGCGATCACCATCC
CCATATCCCCTTGGAAGGTGACGTCCATCAACAAGAGCCCCCAAAGGGACTCAGGGCGGCACCGCCGGGC
AGCTGGGCCCCTCCGGCTGGGGGGCAACAGCTCGGATTTCGAGATCCAGGAGGACAAGGTGCCCCGTGAG
CGAGCGGTGCTGAGCGGCCTGCGCCACTTCACGGAATACCGGATCGACATCCATGCCTGCAACCACGCGG
CGCACACCGTGGGCTGCAGCGCCGCCACCTTCGTCTTTGCGCGCACCATGCCCCACAGAGAGGCTGATGG
TATTCCAGGAAAGGTGGCCTGGGAGGCCTCCAGCAAGAACAGTGTCCTTCTGCGCTGGCTCGAGCCACCA
GACCCCAACGGACTCATCCTCAAGTACGAAATCAAGTACCGCCGCTTGGGAGAGGAGGCCACAGTGCTGT
GTGTGTCCCGTCTTCGATATGCGAAGTTTGGGGGAGTCCACCTGGCCCTGCTGCCCCCTGGAAACTACTC
TGCCAGGGTTAGGGCAACCTCACTGGCTGGCAATGGCTCTTGGACAGACAGTGTTGCCTTCTACATCCTT
GGCCCAGAGGAGGAGGATGCTGGGGGGCTGCATGTCCTCCTCACTGCCACCCCTGTGGGGCTCACGCTGC
TCATCGTTCTTGCTGCCCTTGGTTTCTTCTACGGCAAGAAGAGAAACAGAACCCTGTATGCTTCTGTGAA
TCCAGAGTACTTCAGCGCCTCTGATATGTATGTCCCTGATGAATGGGAGGTGCCTCGGGAGCAGATCTCG
ATAATCCGGGAACTGGGCCAGGGCTCTTTTGGGATGGTATATGAGGGGCTGGCACGAGGACTTGAGGCTG
GAGAGGAGTCCACACCCGTGGCCCTGAAGACGGTGAATGAGCTGGCCAGCCCACGGGAATGCATTGAGTT
CCTCAAGGAAGCTTCTGTCATGAAAGCCTTCAAGTGTCACCATGTGGTGCGTCTCCTGGGTGTGGTATCT
CAGGGCCAGCCAACTCTGGTCATCATGGAGTTAATGACCCGTGGGGACCTCAAGAGCCATCTTCGATCTT
TGCGGCCTGAGGCAGAGAACAACCCTGGGCTCCCACAGCCAGCATTGGGGGAAATGATCCAAATGGCTGG
TGAGATTGCAGACGGCATGGCCTACCTTGCTGCCAACAAGTTTGTGCACCGAGATCTAGCAGCCCGCAAC
TGCATGGTGTCCCAGGACTTCACCGTCAAGATCGGGGACTTCGGGATGACTCGGGACGTGTATGAGACAG
ACTATTACCGCAAGGGTGGGAAGGGGCTGCTGCCCGTGCGCTGGATGGCCCCCGAGTCCCTCAAAGATGG
GATCTTCACCACCCACTCGGATGTCTGGTCCTTTGGCGTGGTACTCTGGGAGATTGTGACCCTGGCAGAA
CAACCCTACCAGGGCCTGTCCAATGAGCAGGTGCTGAAGTTCGTCATGGATGGCGGGGTCCTGGAGGAGC
TGGAGGGCTGTCCCCTTCAGCTGCAGGAGCTGATGAGCCGCTGCTGGCAGCCGAACCCACGCCTGCGCCC
ATCTTTCACACACATTCTGGACAGCATACAGGAGGAGCTGCGGCCCTCCTTCCGCCTCCTCTCCTTCTAC
TACAGCCCGGAATGCCGGGGGGCCCGGGGCTCCCTGCCTACCACCGATGCAGAGCCTGACTCCTCACCCA
CTCCAAGAGACTGCAGCCCTCAAAATGGGGGTCCAGGGCAC
