>Addgene plasmid #23924 | pDONR223-INSRR | addgene partial sequence | sequence record 29761 | 23924 with M13pUC-fwd
ATAATGATTTTATTTTGACTGATAGTGACCTGTTCGTTGCAACAAATTGATGAGCAATGCTTTTTTATAA
TGCCAACTTTGTACAAAAAAGTTGGCACCATGGCAGTCCCTAGTCTGTGGCCCTGGGGAGCATGCCTGCA
TGTGATCTTCCTCTCCTTGGGATTTGGCCTGGATACAGTAGAGGTGTGCCCCAGCCTGGATATTCGCTCA
GAGGTGGCAGAGCTTCGTCAGCTGGAGAACTGCAGCGTGGTGGAGGGCCACCTGCAGATCCTGCTCATGT
TCACAGCCACCGGGGAGGACTTCCGCGGCCTCAGCTTCCCTCGCCTCACCCAGGTCACCGACTACCTGCT
GCTCTTCCGTGTCTACGGACTGGAGAGCCTGCGCGACCTCTTCCCCAACCTAGCAGTCATCCGCGGGACG
CGCCTCTTCCTGGGCTATGCACTGGTCATCTTTGAGATGCCACATCTGCGTGACGTGGCACTGCCTGCAC
TTGGGGCCGTGCTGCGTGGGGCTGTGCGTGTGGAGAAGAACC
